LOCUS       Exported 9730 bp ds-DNA circular SYN 12-MAY-2021
DEFINITION  Constitutive lentiviral expression of human TMPRSS4..
ACCESSION   .
VERSION     .
KEYWORDS    pLEX307-TMPRSS4-puro
SOURCE      synthetic DNA construct
  ORGANISM  synthetic DNA construct
REFERENCE   1 (bases 1 to 9730)
  AUTHORS   Chavez Lab
  TITLE     Coronavirus host receptors and proteases
  JOURNAL   Unpublished
REFERENCE   2 (bases 1 to 9730)
  AUTHORS   .
  TITLE     Direct Submission
  JOURNAL   Exported May 12, 2021 from SnapGene Server 1.1.58
            http://www.snapgene.com
FEATURES             Location/Qualifiers
     source          1..9730
                     /organism="synthetic DNA construct"
                     /mol_type="other DNA"
     promoter        96..1274
                     /label=EF-1-alpha promoter
                     /note="strong constitutive promoter for human elongation
                     factor EF-1-alpha"
     intron          327..1265
                     /label=EF-1-alpha intron A
                     /note="intron upstream of the start codon of human
                     EF-1-alpha"
     primer_bind     1222..1242
                     /label=EF1a-F
                     /note="Human elongation factor-1a promoter, forward primer"
     protein_bind    1294..1318
                     /gene="mutant version of attB"
                     /label=attB1
                     /bound_moiety="BP Clonase(TM)"
                     /note="recombination site for the Gateway(R) BP reaction"
     CDS             complement(2209..2220)
                     /codon_start=1
                     /product="WELQut protease recognition and cleavage site"
                     /label=WELQut site
                     /translation="WELQ"
     protein_bind    complement(2639..2663)
                     /gene="mutant version of attB"
                     /label=attB2
                     /bound_moiety="BP Clonase(TM)"
                     /note="recombination site for the Gateway(R) BP reaction"
     CDS             2671..2712
                     /codon_start=1
                     /product="epitope tag from simian virus 5"
                     /label=V5 tag
                     /translation="GKPIPNPLLGLDST"
     misc_feature    2763..3351
                     /label=WPRE
                     /note="woodchuck hepatitis virus posttranscriptional
                     regulatory element"
     primer_bind     complement(2816..2836)
                     /label=WPRE-R
                     /note="WPRE, reverse primer"
     CDS             complement(3234..3245)
                     /codon_start=1
                     /product="Factor Xa recognition and cleavage site"
                     /label=Factor Xa site
                     /translation="IEGR"
     LTR             3423..3656
                     /label=3' LTR (Delta-U3)
                     /note="self-inactivating 3' long terminal repeat (LTR) from
                     HIV-1"
     polyA_signal    3734..3855
                     /label=SV40 poly(A) signal
                     /note="SV40 polyadenylation signal"
     primer_bind     complement(3771..3790)
                     /label=SV40pA-R
                     /note="SV40 polyA, reverse primer"
     primer_bind     3825..3844
                     /label=EBV-rev
                     /note="SV40 polyA terminator, reverse primer"
     rep_origin      3895..4030
                     /label=SV40 ori
                     /note="SV40 origin of replication"
     primer_bind     complement(4050..4069)
                     /label=T7
                     /note="T7 promoter, forward primer"
     promoter        complement(4051..4069)
                     /label=T7 promoter
                     /note="promoter for bacteriophage T7 RNA polymerase"
     primer_bind     complement(4079..4096)
                     /label=M13 Forward
                     /note="In lacZ gene. Also called M13-F20 or M13 (-21)
                     Forward"
     primer_bind     complement(4079..4095)
                     /label=M13 fwd
                     /note="common sequencing primer, one of multiple similar
                     variants"
     primer_bind     complement(4088..4110)
                     /label=M13/pUC Forward
                     /note="In lacZ gene"
     rep_origin      4237..4692
                     /direction=RIGHT
                     /label=f1 ori
                     /note="f1 bacteriophage origin of replication; arrow
                     indicates direction of (+) strand synthesis"
     primer_bind     complement(4324..4343)
                     /label=F1ori-R
                     /note="F1 origin, reverse primer"
     primer_bind     4534..4555
                     /label=F1ori-F
                     /note="F1 origin, forward primer"
     promoter        4718..4822
                     /gene="bla"
                     /label=AmpR promoter
     CDS             4823..5683
                     /codon_start=1
                     /gene="bla"
                     /product="beta-lactamase"
                     /label=AmpR
                     /note="confers resistance to ampicillin, carbenicillin, and
                     related antibiotics"
                     /translation="MSIQHFRVALIPFFAAFCLPVFAHPETLVKVKDAEDQLGARVGYI
                     ELDLNSGKILESFRPEERFPMMSTFKVLLCGAVLSRIDAGQEQLGRRIHYSQNDLVEYS
                     PVTEKHLTDGMTVRELCSAAITMSDNTAANLLLTTIGGPKELTAFLHNMGDHVTRLDRW
                     EPELNEAIPNDERDTTMPVAMATTLRKLLTGELLTLASRQQLIDWMEADKVAGPLLRSA
                     LPAGWFIADKSGAGERGSRGIIAALGPDGKPSRIVVIYTTGSQATMDERNRQIAEIGAS
                     LIKHW"
     primer_bind     complement(5041..5060)
                     /label=Amp-R
                     /note="Ampicillin resistance gene, reverse primer"
     rep_origin      5854..6442
                     /direction=RIGHT
                     /label=ori
                     /note="high-copy-number ColE1/pMB1/pBR322/pUC origin of
                     replication"
     primer_bind     6343..6362
                     /label=pBR322ori-F
                     /note="pBR322 origin, forward primer"
     primer_bind     6596..6613
                     /label=L4440
                     /note="L4440 vector, forward primer"
     protein_bind    6730..6751
                     /label=CAP binding site
                     /bound_moiety="E. coli catabolite activator protein"
                     /note="CAP binding activates transcription in the presence
                     of cAMP."
     promoter        6766..6796
                     /label=lac promoter
                     /note="promoter for the E. coli lac operon"
     protein_bind    6804..6820
                     /label=lac operator
                     /bound_moiety="lac repressor encoded by lacI"
                     /note="The lac repressor binds to the lac operator to
                     inhibit transcription in E. coli. This inhibition can be
                     relieved by adding lactose or
                     isopropyl-beta-D-thiogalactopyranoside (IPTG)."
     primer_bind     6809..6831
                     /label=M13/pUC Reverse
                     /note="In lacZ gene"
     primer_bind     6828..6844
                     /label=M13 rev
                     /note="common sequencing primer, one of multiple similar
                     variants"
     primer_bind     6828..6844
                     /label=M13 Reverse
                     /note="In lacZ gene. Also called M13-rev"
     primer_bind     6863..6883
                     /label=T3
                     /note="T3 promoter, forward primer"
     promoter        6865..6883
                     /label=T3 promoter
                     /note="promoter for bacteriophage T3 RNA polymerase"
     promoter        6911..7137
                     /label=RSV promoter
                     /note="Rous sarcoma virus enhancer/promoter"
     LTR             7138..7318
                     /label=5' LTR (truncated)
                     /note="truncated 5' long terminal repeat (LTR) from HIV-1"
     misc_feature    7365..7490
                     /label=HIV-1 Psi
                     /note="packaging signal of human immunodeficiency virus
                     type 1"
     misc_feature    7983..8216
                     /label=RRE
                     /note="The Rev response element (RRE) of HIV-1 allows for
                     Rev-dependent mRNA export from the nucleus to the
                     cytoplasm."
     CDS             8401..8445
                     /codon_start=1
                     /product="antigenic peptide corresponding to amino acids
                     655 to 669 of the HIV envelope protein gp41 (Lutje Hulsik
                     et al., 2013)"
                     /label=gp41 peptide
                     /note="recognized by the 2H10 single-chain llama nanobody"
                     /translation="KNEQELLELDKWASL"
     promoter        8676..8886
                     /label=SV40 promoter
                     /note="SV40 early promoter"
     promoter        8698..8894
                     /label=SV40 promoter
                     /note="SV40 early promoter"
     rep_origin      8745..8880
                     /label=SV40 ori
                     /note="SV40 origin of replication"
     CDS             8926..9528
                     /codon_start=1
                     /gene="pac from Streptomyces alboniger"
                     /product="puromycin N-acetyltransferase"
                     /label=PuroR
                     /note="confers resistance to puromycin"
                     /translation="MTEYKPTVRLATRDDVPRAVRTLAAAFADYPATRHTVDPDRHIER
                     VTELQELFLTRVGLDIGKVWVADDGAAVAVWTTPESVEAGAVFAEIGPRMAELSGSRLA
                     AQQQMEGLLAPHRPKEPAWFLATVGVSPDHQGKGLGSAVVLPGVEAAERAGVPAFLETS
                     APRNLPFYERLGFTVTADVEVPEGPRTWCMTRKPGAS"
     primer_bind     complement(8926..8945)
                     /label=Puro-R
                     /note="Puromycin resistance gene, reverse primer. Also
                     called puro-variant-R"
     primer_bind     9422..9442
                     /label=Puro-F
                     /note="Puromycin resistance gene, forward primer"
     misc_feature    9571..9688
                     /label=cPPT/CTS
                     /note="central polypurine tract and central termination
                     sequence of HIV-1"
ORIGIN
        1 ctcgaggcct gcaggtgcaa agatggataa agttttaaac agagaggaat ctttgcagct
       61 aatggacctt ctaggtcttg aaaggagtgg gaattggctc cggtgcccgt cagtgggcag
      121 agcgcacatc gcccacagtc cccgagaagt tggggggagg ggtcggcaat tgaaccggtg
      181 cctagagaag gtggcgcggg gtaaactggg aaagtgatgt cgtgtactgg ctccgccttt
      241 ttcccgaggg tgggggagaa ccgtatataa gtgcagtagt cgccgtgaac gttctttttc
      301 gcaacgggtt tgccgccaga acacaggtaa gtgccgtgtg tggttcccgc gggcctggcc
      361 tctttacggg ttatggccct tgcgtgcctt gaattacttc cacctggctg cagtacgtga
      421 ttcttgatcc cgagcttcgg gttggaagtg ggtgggagag ttcgaggcct tgcgcttaag
      481 gagccccttc gcctcgtgct tgagttgagg cctggcctgg gcgctggggc cgccgcgtgc
      541 gaatctggtg gcaccttcgc gcctgtctcg ctgctttcga taagtctcta gccatttaaa
      601 atttttgatg acctgctgcg acgctttttt tctggcaaga tagtcttgta aatgcgggcc
      661 aagatctgca cactggtatt tcggtttttg gggccgcggg cggcgacggg gcccgtgcgt
      721 cccagcgcac atgttcggcg aggcggggcc tgcgagcgcg gccaccgaga atcggacggg
      781 ggtagtctca agctggccgg cctgctctgg tgcctggcct cgcgccgccg tgtatcgccc
      841 cgccctgggc ggcaaggctg gcccggtcgg caccagttgc gtgagcggaa agatggccgc
      901 ttcccggccc tgctgcaggg agctcaaaat ggaggacgcg gcgctcggga gagcgggcgg
      961 gtgagtcacc cacacaaagg aaaagggcct ttccgtcctc agccgtcgct tcatgtgact
     1021 ccacggagta ccgggcgccg tccaggcacc tcgattagtt ctcgagcttt tggagtacgt
     1081 cgtctttagg ttggggggag gggttttatg cgatggagtt tccccacact gagtgggtgg
     1141 agactgaagt taggccagct tggcacttga tgtaattctc cttggaattt gccctttttg
     1201 agtttggatc ttggttcatt ctcaagcctc agacagtggt tcaaagtttt tttcttccat
     1261 ttcaggtgtc gtgaggctag catcgattga tcaacaagtt tgtacaaaaa agcaggctac
     1321 aaaatgttac aggatcctga cagtgatcaa cctctgaaca gcctcgatgt caaacccctg
     1381 cgcaaacccc gtatccccat ggagaccttc agaaaggtgg ggatccccat catcatagca
     1441 ctactgagcc tggcgagtat catcattgtg gttgtcctca tcaaggtgat tctggataaa
     1501 tactacttcc tctgcgggca gcctctccac ttcatcccga ggaagcagct gtgtgacgga
     1561 gagctggact gtcccttggg ggaggacgag gagcactgtg tcaagagctt ccccgaaggg
     1621 cctgcagtgg cagtccgcct ctccaaggac cgatccacac tgcaggtgct ggactcggcc
     1681 acagggaact ggttctctgc ctgtttcgac aacttcacag aagctctcgc tgagacagcc
     1741 tgtaggcaga tgggctacag cagcaaaccc actttcagag ctgtggagat tggcccagac
     1801 caggatctgg atgttgttga aatcacagaa aacagccagg agcttcgcat gcggaactca
     1861 agtgggccct gtctctcagg ctccctggtc tccctgcact gtcttgcctg tgggaagagc
     1921 ctgaagaccc cccgtgtggt gggtggggag gaggcctctg tggattcttg gccttggcag
     1981 gtcagcatcc agtacgacaa acagcacgtc tgtggaggga gcatcctgga cccccactgg
     2041 gtcctcacgg cagcccactg cttcaggaaa cataccgatg tgttcaactg gaaggtgcgg
     2101 gcaggctcag acaaactggg cagcttccca tccctggctg tggccaagat catcatcatt
     2161 gaattcaacc ccatgtaccc caaagacaat gacatcgccc tcatgaagct gcagttccca
     2221 ctcactttct caggcacagt caggcccatc tgtctgccct tctttgatga ggagctcact
     2281 ccagccaccc cactctggat cattggatgg ggctttacga agcagaatgg agggaagatg
     2341 tctgacatac tgctgcaggc gtcagtccag gtcattgaca gcacacggtg caatgcagac
     2401 gatgcgtacc agggggaagt caccgagaag atgatgtgtg caggcatccc ggaagggggt
     2461 gtggacacct gccagggtga cagtggtggg cccctgatgt accaatctga ccagtggcat
     2521 gtggtgggca tcgttagctg gggctatggc tgcgggggcc cgagcacccc aggagtatac
     2581 accaaggtct cagcctatct caactggatc tacaatgtct ggaaggctga gctgtaaaac
     2641 ccagctttct tgtacaaagt ggttgatatc ggtaagccta tccctaaccc tctcctcggt
     2701 ctcgattcta cgtagtaatg aactagtacc ggttaagtcg acaatcaacg cgttaagtcg
     2761 acaatcaacc tctggattac aaaatttgtg aaagattgac tggtattctt aactatgttg
     2821 ctccttttac gctatgtgga tacgctgctt taatgccttt gtatcatgct attgcttccc
     2881 gtatggcttt cattttctcc tccttgtata aatcctggtt gctgtctctt tatgaggagt
     2941 tgtggcccgt tgtcaggcaa cgtggcgtgg tgtgcactgt gtttgctgac gcaaccccca
     3001 ctggttgggg cattgccacc acctgtcagc tcctttccgg gactttcgct ttccccctcc
     3061 ctattgccac ggcggaactc atcgccgcct gccttgcccg ctgctggaca ggggctcggc
     3121 tgttgggcac tgacaattcc gtggtgttgt cggggaaatc atcgtccttt ccttggctgc
     3181 tcgcctgtgt tgccacctgg attctgcgcg ggacgtcctt ctgctacgtc ccttcggccc
     3241 tcaatccagc ggaccttcct tcccgcggcc tgctgccggc tctgcggcct cttccgcgtc
     3301 ttcgccttcg ccctcagacg agtcggatct ccctttgggc cgcctccccg cgtcgacttt
     3361 aagaccaatg acttacaagg cagctgtaga tcttagccac tttttaaaag aaaagggggg
     3421 actggaaggg ctaattcact cccaacgaag acaagatctg ctttttgctt gtactgggtc
     3481 tctctggtta gaccagatct gagcctggga gctctctggc taactaggga acccactgct
     3541 taagcctcaa taaagcttgc cttgagtgct tcaagtagtg tgtgcccgtc tgttgtgtga
     3601 ctctggtaac tagagatccc tcagaccctt ttagtcagtg tggaaaatct ctagcagtac
     3661 gtatagtagt tcatgtcatc ttattattca gtatttataa cttgcaaaga aatgaatatc
     3721 agagagtgag aggaacttgt ttattgcagc ttataatggt tacaaataaa gcaatagcat
     3781 cacaaatttc acaaataaag catttttttc actgcattct agttgtggtt tgtccaaact
     3841 catcaatgta tcttatcatg tctggctcta gctatcccgc ccctaactcc gcccatcccg
     3901 cccctaactc cgcccagttc cgcccattct ccgccccatg gctgactaat tttttttatt
     3961 tatgcagagg ccgaggccgc ctcggcctct gagctattcc agaagtagtg aggaggcttt
     4021 tttggaggcc tagggacgta cccaattcgc cctatagtga gtcgtattac gcgcgctcac
     4081 tggccgtcgt tttacaacgt cgtgactggg aaaaccctgg cgttacccaa cttaatcgcc
     4141 ttgcagcaca tccccctttc gccagctggc gtaatagcga agaggcccgc accgatcgcc
     4201 cttcccaaca gttgcgcagc ctgaatggcg aatgggnnnn nnnnnnnnnn nnnnnnnnnn
     4261 nnnnnnnnnn nnnnnnnnnn nnnnnnnnnn nnnnnnnnnn nnnnnnnnnn nnnnnnnnnn
     4321 nnnnnnnnnn nnnnnnnnnn nnnnnnnnnn nnnnnnnnnn cnnnnnnnnn nnnnnnnnnn
     4381 nnnnnnnnnn nnnnnnnnnn nnnnnnnnnn nnnnnnnnnn nnnnnnnnnn nnnnnnnnnn
     4441 nnnnnnnnnn nnannnnnnn nnnnnnnnnn nnnnnnnnnn nnnnnnnnnn nnnnnnnnnn
     4501 nncctttgac gttggagtcc acgttcttta atagtggact cttgttccaa actggaacaa
     4561 cactcaaccc tatctcggtc tattcttttg atttataagg gattttgccg atttcggcct
     4621 attggttaaa aaatgagctg atttaacaaa aatttaacgc gaattttaac aaaatattaa
     4681 cgcttacaat ttaggtggca cttttcgggg aaatgtgcgc ggaaccccta tttgtttatt
     4741 tttctaaata cattcaaata tgtatccgct catgagacaa taaccctgat aaatgcttca
     4801 ataatattga aaaaggaaga gtatgagtat tcaacatttc cgtgtcgccc ttattccctt
     4861 ttttgcggca ttttgccttc ctgtttttgc tcacccagaa acgctggtga aagtaaaaga
     4921 tgctgaagat cagttgggtg cacgagtggg ttacatcgaa ctggatctca acagcggtaa
     4981 gatccttgag agttttcgcc ccgaagaacg ttttccaatg atgagcactt ttaaagttct
     5041 gctatgtggc gcggtattat cccgtattga cgccgggcaa gagcaactcg gtcgccgcat
     5101 acactattct cagaatgact tggttgagta ctcaccagtc acagaaaagc atcttacgga
     5161 tggcatgaca gtaagagaat tatgcagtgc tgccataacc atgagtgata acactgcggc
     5221 caacttactt ctgacaacga tcggaggacc gaaggagcta accgcttttt tgcacaacat
     5281 gggggatcat gtaactcgcc ttgatcgttg ggaaccggag ctgaatgaag ccataccaaa
     5341 cgacgagcgt gacaccacga tgcctgtagc aatggcaaca acgttgcgca aactattaac
     5401 tggcgaacta cttactctag cttcccggca acaattaata gactggatgg aggcggataa
     5461 agttgcagga ccacttctgc gctcggccct tccggctggc tggtttattg ctgataaatc
     5521 tggagccggt gagcgtgggt ctcgcggtat cattgcagca ctggggccag atggtaagcc
     5581 ctcccgtatc gtagttatct acacgacggg gagtcaggca actatggatg aacgaaatag
     5641 acagatcgct gagataggtg cctcactgat taagcattgg taactgtcag accaagttta
     5701 ctcatatata ctttagattg atttaaaact tcatttttaa tttaaaagga tctaggtgaa
     5761 gatccttttt gataatctca tgaccaaaat cccttaacgt gagttttcgt tccactgagc
     5821 gtcagacccc gtagaaaaga tcaaaggatc ttcttgagat cctttttttc tgcgcgtaat
     5881 ctgctgcttg caaacaaaaa aaccaccgct accagcggtg gtttgtttgc cggatcaaga
     5941 gctaccaact ctttttccga aggtaactgg cttcagcaga gcgcagatac caaatactgt
     6001 tcttctagtg tagccgtagt taggccacca cttcaagaac tctgtagcac cgcctacata
     6061 cctcgctctg ctaatcctgt taccagtggc tgctgccagt ggcgataagt cgtgtcttac
     6121 cgggttggac tcaagacgat agttaccgga taaggcgcag cggtcgggct gaacgggggg
     6181 ttcgtgcaca cagcccagct tggagcgaac gacctacacc gaactgagat acctacagcg
     6241 tgagctatga gaaagcgcca cgcttcccga agggagaaag gcggacaggt atccggtaag
     6301 cggcagggtc ggaacaggag agcgcacgag ggagcttcca gggggaaacg cctggtatct
     6361 ttatagtcct gtcgggtttc gccacctctg acttgagcgt cgatttttgt gatgctcgtc
     6421 aggggggcgg agcctatgga aaaacgccag caacgcggcc tttttacggt tcctggcctt
     6481 ttgctggcct tttgctcaca tgttctttcc tgcgttatcc cctgattctg tggataaccg
     6541 tattaccgcc tttgagtgag ctgataccgc tcgccgcagc cgaacgaccg agcgcagcga
     6601 gtcagtgagc gaggaagcgg aagagcgccc aatacgcaaa ccgcctctcc ccgcgcgttg
     6661 gccgattcat taatgcagct ggcacgacag gtttcccgac tggaaagcgg gcagtgagcg
     6721 caacgcaatt aatgtgagtt agctcactca ttaggcaccc caggctttac actttatgct
     6781 tccggctcgt atgttgtgtg gaattgtgag cggataacaa tttcacacag gaaacagcta
     6841 tgaccatgat tacgccaagc gcgcaattaa ccctcactaa agggaacaaa agctggagct
     6901 gcaagcttaa tgtagtctta tgcaatactc ttgtagtctt gcaacatggt aacgatgagt
     6961 tagcaacatg ccttacaagg agagaaaaag caccgtgcat gccgattggt ggaagtaagg
     7021 tggtacgatc gtgccttatt aggaaggcaa cagacgggtc tgacatggat tggacgaacc
     7081 actgaattgc cgcattgcag agatattgta tttaagtgcc tagctcgata cataaacggg
     7141 tctctctggt tagaccagat ctgagcctgg gagctctctg gctaactagg gaacccactg
     7201 cttaagcctc aataaagctt gccttgagtg cttcaagtag tgtgtgcccg tctgttgtgt
     7261 gactctggta actagagatc cctcagaccc ttttagtcag tgtggaaaat ctctagcagt
     7321 ggcgcccgaa cagggacttg aaagcgaaag ggaaaccaga ggagctctct cgacgcagga
     7381 ctcggcttgc tgaagcgcgc acggcaagag gcgaggggcg gcgactggtg agtacgccaa
     7441 aaattttgac tagcggaggc tagaaggaga gagatgggtg cgagagcgtc agtattaagc
     7501 gggggagaat tagatcgcga tgggaaaaaa ttcggttaag gccaggggga aagaaaaaat
     7561 ataaattaaa acatatagta tgggcaagca gggagctaga acgattcgca gttaatcctg
     7621 gcctgttaga aacatcagaa ggctgtagac aaatactggg acagctacaa ccatcccttc
     7681 agacaggatc agaagaactt agatcattat ataatacagt agcaaccctc tattgtgtgc
     7741 atcaaaggat agagataaaa gacaccaagg aagctttaga caagatagag gaagagcaaa
     7801 acaaaagtaa gaccaccgca cagcaagcgg ccgctgatct tcagacctgg aggaggagat
     7861 atgagggaca attggagaag tgaattatat aaatataaag tagtaaaaat tgaaccatta
     7921 ggagtagcac ccaccaaggc aaagagaaga gtggtgcaga gagaaaaaag agcagtggga
     7981 ataggagctt tgttccttgg gttcttggga gcagcaggaa gcactatggg cgcagcgtca
     8041 atgacgctga cggtacaggc cagacaatta ttgtctggta tagtgcagca gcagaacaat
     8101 ttgctgaggg ctattgaggc gcaacagcat ctgttgcaac tcacagtctg gggcatcaag
     8161 cagctccagg caagaatcct ggctgtggaa agatacctaa aggatcaaca gctcctgggg
     8221 atttggggtt gctctggaaa actcatttgc accactgctg tgccttggaa tgctagttgg
     8281 agtaataaat ctctggaaca gatttggaat cacacgacct ggatggagtg ggacagagaa
     8341 attaacaatt acacaagctt aatacactcc ttaattgaag aatcgcaaaa ccagcaagaa
     8401 aagaatgaac aagaattatt ggaattagat aaatgggcaa gtttgtggaa ttggtttaac
     8461 ataacaaatt ggctgtggta tataaaatta ttcataatga tagtaggagg cttggtaggt
     8521 ttaagaatag tttttgctgt actttctata gtgaatagag ttaggcaggg atattcacca
     8581 ttatcgtttc agacccacct cccaaccccg aggggaccca tgcattgcat ctcaattagt
     8641 cagcaaccag gtgtggaaag tccccaggct ccccagcagg cagaagtatg caaagcatgc
     8701 gtctcaatta gtcagcaacc atagtcccgc ccctaactcc gcccatcccg cccctaactc
     8761 cgcccagttc cgcccattct ccgccccatg gctgactaat tttttttatt tatgcagagg
     8821 ccgaggccgc ctcggcctct gagctattcc agaagtagtg aggaggcttt tttggaggcc
     8881 taggcttttg caaaaagctt tctagaggta ccaccggagc ttaccatgac cgagtacaag
     8941 cccacggtgc gcctcgccac ccgcgacgac gtccccaggg ccgtacgcac cctcgccgcc
     9001 gcgttcgccg actaccccgc cacgcgccac accgtcgatc cggaccgcca catcgagcgg
     9061 gtcaccgagc tgcaagaact cttcctcacg cgcgtcgggc tcgacatcgg caaggtgtgg
     9121 gtcgcggacg acggcgccgc cgtggcggtc tggaccacgc cggagagcgt cgaagcgggg
     9181 gcggtgttcg ccgagatcgg cccgcgcatg gccgagttga gcggttcccg gctggccgcg
     9241 cagcaacaga tggaaggcct cctggcgccg caccggccca aggagcccgc gtggttcctg
     9301 gccaccgtcg gcgtctcgcc cgaccaccag ggcaagggtc tgggcagcgc cgtcgtgctc
     9361 cccggagtgg aggcggccga gcgcgccggg gtgcccgcct tcctggagac ctccgcgccc
     9421 cgcaacctcc ccttctacga gcggctcggc ttcaccgtca ccgccgacgt cgaggtgccc
     9481 gaaggaccgc gcacctggtg catgacccgc aagcccggtg ccagttaacg aattctagat
     9541 cttgagacaa atggcagtat tcatccacaa ttttaaaaga aaagggggga ttggggggta
     9601 cagtgcaggg gaaagaatag tagacataat agcaacagac atacaaacta aagaattaca
     9661 aaaacaaatt acaaaaattc aaaattttcg ggtttattac agggacagca gagatccact
     9721 ttggcgccgg
//
