[The description below was written by a language model from this plasmid's Addgene catalogue record and the feature table of its GenBank file.]
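Description:
pLEX307-TMPRSS4-puro is a 9.7 kb third-generation-style, self-inactivating HIV-1 lentiviral transfer plasmid built on the pLEX307 backbone for constitutive expression of human TMPRSS4, a transmembrane serine protease, in mammalian cells. It is maintained in E. coli through a high-copy ColE1/pUC origin with ampicillin resistance (bla), and it also carries an f1 origin. The viral genome is transcribed from an RSV promoter fused to a truncated 5' LTR, followed by the Psi packaging signal, the Rev response element for Rev-dependent nuclear export, and a cPPT/CTS. It ends in a U3-deleted 3' LTR that silences LTR-driven transcription after integration, with an SV40 polyadenylation signal downstream.

Two expression units sit within the provirus. An SV40 early promoter drives puromycin N-acetyltransferase, which allows selection of transduced cells. The human EF-1α promoter, including its first intron, drives the TMPRSS4 insert. The insert was introduced by Gateway recombination and is flanked by attB1 and attB2 sites, though the feature table does not annotate the TMPRSS4 coding sequence itself. A V5 epitope tag lies immediately after attB2, but the record does not say whether the insert reads through into it. A WPRE follows to enhance transcript stability and expression. The short WELQut and Factor Xa site annotations lie on the reverse strand and are likely incidental sequence matches.

The GenBank record groups the plasmid with a set of coronavirus host receptors and proteases, consistent with making stable TMPRSS4-expressing cell lines. The depositors caution that the backbone can recombine, usually between the LTRs and occasionally between the Gateway sites, so the plasmid's integrity should be verified.
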