Addgene plasmid #158472: pLEX307-TMPRSS4-puro
Purpose: Constitutive lentiviral expression of human TMPRSS4.
Depositing lab: Alejandro Chavez & Sho Iketani. Depositing organization: Columbia University.
Backbone
  Vector backbone: pLEX307
  Vector type: Mammalian Expression, Lentiviral
  Selectable markers: Puromycin
Growth in bacteria
  Bacterial resistance: Ampicillin, 100 μg/mL
  Growth temperature: 30°C
  Growth strain: NEB Stable
  Copy number: High Copy
Gene/Insert
  Gene/Insert name: TMPRSS4
  Species: H. sapiens (human)
  Entrez Gene: TMPRSS4 (a.k.a. CAP2, CAPH2, MT-SP2, TMPRSS3)
  Cloning method: Gateway Cloning
  Sequencing primers: 5′ EF1a-F; 3′ WPRE-R
Terms and licenses: Academic/Nonprofit Terms; Industry Terms: Not Available to Industry
Depositor comments: The authors have noticed that recombination within the pLEX307 backbone can occur. All users are advised to sequence the vectors and restriction digest them and run them on a gel to ensure they show the expected full length insert and plasmid size. In cases where recombination has occurred, it is typically between the viral LTR elements in the vector, although recombination between the gateway cloning sites has also been observed.
How to cite: pLEX307-TMPRSS4-puro was a gift from Alejandro Chavez & Sho Iketani (Addgene plasmid # 158472 ; http://n2t.net/addgene:158472 ; RRID:Addgene_158472)
